>Addgene plasmid #117882 | CHL1 P492L-eGFP | addgene full sequence | sequence record 230234 | Addgene NGS Result
AGATCTAACATCCAAAGACGAAAGGTTGAATGAAACCTTTTTGCCATCCGACATCCACAGGTCCATTCTC
ACACATAAGTGCCAAACGCAACAGGAGGGGATACACTAGCAGCAGACCGTTGCAAACGCAGGACCTCCAC
TCCTCTTCTCCTCAACACCCACTTTTGCCATCGAAAAACCAGCCCAGTTATTGGGCTTGATTGGAGCTCG
CTCATTCCAATTCCTTCTATTAGGCTACTAACACCATGACTTTATTAGCCTGTCTATCCTGGCCCCCCTG
GCGAGGTTCATGTTTGTTTATTTCCGAATGCAACAAGCTCCGCATTACACCCGAACATCACTCCAGATGA
GGGCTTTCTGAGTGTGGGGTCAAATAGTTTCATGTTCCCCAAATGGCCCAAAACTGACAGTTTAAACGCT
GTCTTGGAACCTAATATGACAAAAGCGTGATCTCATCCAAGATGAACTAAGTTTGGTTCGTTGAAATGCT
AACGGCCAGTTGGTCAAAAAGAAACTTCCAAAAGTCGGCATACCGTTTGTCTTGTTTGGTATTGATTGAC
GAATGCTCAAAAATAATCTCATTAATGCTTAGCGCAGTCTCTCTATCGCTTCTGAACCCCGGTGCACCTG
TGCCGAAACGCAAATGGGGAAACACCCGCTTTTTGGATGATTATGCATTGTCTCCACATTGTATGCTTCC
AAGATTCTGGTGGGAATACTGCTGATAGCCTAACGTTCATGATCAAAATTTAACTGTTCTAACCCCTACT
TGACAGCAATATATAAACAGAAGGAAGCTGCCCTGTCTTAAACCTTTTTTTTTATCATCATTATTAGCTT
ACTTTCATAATTGCGACTGGTTCCAATTGACAAGCTTTTGATTTTAACGACTTTTAACGACAACTTGAGA
AGATCAAAAAACAACTAATTATTCGAAACGAGGAATTCATGTCTCTTCCTGAAACTAAATCTGATGATAT
CCTTCTTGATGCTTGGGACTTCCAAGGCCGTCCCGCCGATCGCTCAAAAACCGGCGGCTGGGCCAGCGCC
GCCATGATTCTTTGTATTGAGGCCGTGGAGAGGCTGACGACGTTAGGTATCGGAGTTAATCTGGTGACGT
ATTTGACGGGAACTATGCATTTAGGCAATGCAACTGCGGCTAACACCGTTACCAATTTCCTCGGAACTTC
TTTCATGCTCTGTCTCCTCGGTGGCTTCATCGCCGATACCTTTCTCGGCAGGTACCTAACGATTGCTATA
TTCGCCGCAATCCAAGCCACGGGTGTTTCAATCTTAACTCTATCAACAATCATACCGGGACTTCGACCAC
CAAGATGCAATCCAACAACGTCGTCTCACTGCGAACAAGCAAGTGGAATACAACTGACGGTCCTATACTT
AGCCTTATACCTCACCGCTCTAGGAACGGGAGGCGTGAAGGCTAGTGTCTCGGGTTTCGGGTCGGACCAA
TTCGATGAGACCGAACCAAAAGAACGATCGAAAATGACATATTTCTTCAACCGTTTCTTCTTTTGTATCA
ACGTTGGCTCTCTTTTAGCTGTGACGGTCCTTGTCTACGTACAAGACGATGTTGGACGCAAATGGGGCTA
TGGAATTTGCGCGTTTGCGATCGTGCTTGCACTCAGCGTTTTCTTGGCCGGAACAAACCGCTACCGTTTC
AAGAAGTTGATCGGTAGCCCGATGACGCAGGTTGCTGCGGTTATCGTGGCGGCGTGGAGGAATAGGAAGC
TCGAGCTGCCGGCAGATCCGTCCTATCTCTACGATGTGGATGATATTATTGCGGCGGAAGGTTCGATGAA
GGGTAAACAAAAGCTGCCACACACTGAACAATTCCGTTCATTAGATAAGGCAGCAATAAGGGATCAGGAA
GCGGGAGTTACCTCGAATGTATTCAACAAGTGGACACTCTCAACACTAACAGATGTTGAGGAAGTGAAAC
AAATCGTGCGAATGTTACCAATTTGGGCAACATGCATCCTCTTCTGGACCGTCCACGCTCAATTAACGAC
ATTATCAGTCGCACAATCCGAGACATTGGACCGTTCCATCGGGAGCTTCGAGATCCCTCCAGCATCGATG
GCAGTCTTCTACGTCGGTGGCCTCCTCCTAACCACCGCCGTCTATGACCGCGTCGCCATTCGTCTATGCA
AAAAGCTATTCAACTACCCCCATGGTCTAAGACCGCTTCAACGGATCGGTTTGGGGCTTTTCTTCGGATC
AATGGCTATGGCTGTGGCTGCTTTGGTCGAGCTCAAACGTCTTAGAACTGCACACGCTCATGGTCCAACA
GTCAAAACGCTTCCTCTAGGGTTTTATCTACTCATCCCACAATATCTTATTGTCGGTATCGGCGAAGCGT
TAATCTACACAGGACAGTTAGATTTCTTCTTGAGAGAGTGCCTTAAAGGTATGAAAGGGATGAGCACGGG
TCTATTGTTGAGCACATTGGCATTAGGCTTTTTCTTCAGCTCGGTTCTCGTGACAATCGTCGAGAAATTC
ACCGGGAAAGCTCATCCATGGATTGCCGATGATCTCAACAAGGGCCGTCTTTACAATTTCTACTGGCTTG
TGGCCGTACTTGTTGCCTTGAACTTCCTCATTTTCCTAGTTTTCTCCAAGTGGTACGTTTACAAGGAAAA
AAGACTAGCTGAGGTGGGGATTGAGTTGGATGATGAGCCGAGTATTCCAATGGGTCATAGCGGCCGCGAG
AACCTGTACTTCCAATCTGGTTCGATGGTGAGCAAGGGCGAGGAGCTGTTCACCGGGGTGGTGCCCATCC
TGGTCGAGCTGGACGGCGACGTAAACGGCCACAAGTTCAGCGTGTCCGGCGAGGGCGAGGGCGATGCCAC
CTACGGCAAGCTGACCCTGAAGTTCATCTGCACCACCGGCAAGCTGCCCGTGCCCTGGCCCACCCTCGTG
ACCACCCTGACCTACGGCGTGCAGTGCTTCAGCCGCTACCCCGACCACATGAAGCAGCACGACTTCTTCA
AGTCCGCCATGCCCGAAGGCTACGTCCAGGAGCGCACCATCTTCTTCAAGGACGACGGCAACTACAAGAC
CCGCGCCGAGGTGAAGTTCGAGGGCGACACCCTGGTGAACCGCATCGAGCTGAAGGGCATCGACTTCAAG
GAGGACGGCAACATCCTGGGGCACAAGCTGGAGTACAACTACAACAGCCACAACGTCTATATCATGGCCG
ACAAGCAGAAGAACGGCATCAAGGTGAACTTCAAGATCCGCCACAACATCGAGGACGGCAGCGTGCAGCT
CGCCGACCACTACCAGCAGAACACCCCCATCGGCGACGGCCCCGTGCTGCTGCCCGACAACCACTACCTG
AGCACCCAGTCCGCCCTGAGCAAAGACCCCAACGAGAAGCGCGATCACATGGTCCTGCTGGAGTTCGTGA
CCGCCGCCGGGATCACTCTCGGCATGGACGAGCTGTACAAGTCGTCGCATCATCATCATCATCATCATCA
TTAAGTCGACCATCATCATCATCATCATTGAGTTTGTAGCCTTAGACATGACTGTTCCTCAGTTCAAGTT
GGGCACTTACGAGAAGACCGGTCTTGCTAGATTCTAATCAAGAGGATGTCAGAATGCCATTTGCCTGAGA
GATGCAGGCTTCATTTTTGATACTTTTTTATTTGTAACCTATATAGTATAGGATTTTTTTTGTCATTTTG
TTTCTTCTCGTACGAGCTTGCTCCTGATCAGCCTATCTCGCAGCTGATGAATATCTTGTGGTAGGGGTTT
GGGAAAATCATTCGAGTTTGATGTTTTTCTTGGTATTTCCCACTCCTCTTCAGAGTACAGAAGATTAAGT
GAGACCTTCGTTTGTGCGGATCCCCCACACACCATAGCTTCAAAATGTTTCTACTCCTTTTTTACTCTTC
CAGATTTTCTCGGACTCCGCGCATCGCCGTACCACTTCAAAACACCCAAGCACAGCATACTAAATTTCCC
CTCTTTCTTCCTCTAGGGTGTCGTTAATTACCCGTACTAAAGGTTTGGAAAAGAAAAAAGAGACCGCCTC
GTTTCTTTTTCTTCGTCGAAAAAGGCAATAAAAATTTTTATCACGTTTCTTTTTCTTGAAAATTTTTTTT
TTTGATTTTTTTCTCTTTCGATGACCTCCCATTGATATTTAAGTTAATAAACGGTCTTCAATTTCTCAAG
TTTCAGTTTCATTTTTCTTGTTCTATTACAACTTTTTTTACTTCTTGCTCATTAGAAAGAAAGCATAGCA
ATCTAATCTAAGGGCGGTGTTGACAATTAATCATCGGCATAGTATATCGGCATAGTATAATACGACAAGG
TGAGGAACTAAACCATGGCCAAGTTGACCAGTGCCGTTCCGGTGCTCACCGCGCGCGACGTCGCCGGAGC
GGTCGAGTTCTGGACCGACCGGCTCGGGTTCTCCCGGGACTTCGTGGAGGACGACTTCGCCGGTGTGGTC
CGGGACGACGTGACCCTGTTCATCAGCGCGGTCCAGGACCAGGTGGTGCCGGACAACACCCTGGCCTGGG
TGTGGGTGCGCGGCCTGGACGAGCTGTACGCCGAGTGGTCGGAGGTCGTGTCCACGAACTTCCGGGACGC
CTCCGGGCCGGCCATGACCGAGATCGGCGAGCAGCCGTGGGGGCGGGAGTTCGCCCTGCGCGACCCGGCC
GGCAACTGCGTGCACTTCGTGGCCGAGGAGCAGGACTGACACGTCCGACGCGGCCCGACGGGTCCGAGGC
CTCGGAGATCCGTCCCCCTTTTCCTTTGTCGATATCATGTAATTAGTTATGTCACGCTTACATTCACGCC
CTCCCCCCACATCCGCTCTAACCGAAAAGGAAGGAGTTAGACAACCTGAAGTCTAGGTCCCTATTTATTT
TTTTATAGTTATGTTAGTATTAAGAACGTTATTTATATTTCAAATTTTTCTTTTTTTTCTGTACAGACGC
GTGTACGCATGTAACATTATACTGAAAACCTTGCTTGAGAAGGTTTTGGGACGCTCGAAGGCTTTAATTT
GCAAGCTGGAGACCAACATGTGAGCAAAAGGCCAGCAAAAGGCCAGGAACCGTAAAAAGGCCGCGTTGCT
CTGAGAGATCCCCTCATAATTTCCCCAAAACGTAACCATGTGTGAATAGATTTTGAGTAAGCAGGGTTGC
AGCCACGAGTGAGTCTTCCCTTGTTATTGTGTAGCCAGAATGCCGCAAAACTTCCATGCCTAAGCGAACT
GTTGAGAGTACGTTTCGATTTCTGACTGTGTTAGCCTGGAAGTGCTTGTCCCAACCTTGTTTCTGAGCAT
GAACGCCCGCAAGCCAACATGTTAGTTGAAGCATCAGGGCGATTAGCAGCATGATATCAAAACGCTCTGA
GCTGCTCGTTCGGCTATGGCGTAGGCCTAGTCCGTAGGCAGGACTTTTCAAGTCTCGGAAGGTTTCTTCA
ATCTGCATTCGCTTCGAATAGATATTAACAAGTTGTTTGGGTGTTCGAATTTCAACAGGTAAGTTAGTTG
CTAGAATCCATGGCTCCTTTGCCGACGCTGAGTAGATTTTAGGTGACGGGTGGTGACAATGAGTCCGTGT
CGAGCGCTGATTTTTTCGGCCTTTAGAGCGAGATTTATACAATAGAATTTGGCATGAGATTGGATTGCTT
TTAGTCAGCCTCTTATAGCCTAAAGTCTTTGAGTGACTAGATGACATATCATGTAAGTTGCTGATAGGTT
TCCAGTTTTCCGCTCCTAGGTCTGCATATTGTACTTTTCCTCTTACTCGACTTAACCAGTACCAACCCAG
CTTCTCAACGGATTTATACCATGGCACTTTAAAGCCAGCATCACTGACAATGAGCGGTGTGGTGTTACTC
GGTAGAATGCTCGCAAGGTCGGCTAGAAATTGGTCATGAGCTTTCTTTGAACATTGCTCTGAAAGCGGGA
ACGCTTTCTCATAAAGAGTAACAGAACGACCGTGTAGTGCGACTGAAGCTCGCAATACCATAAGCCGTTT
TTGCTCACGGATATCAGACCAGTCAACAAGTACAATGGGCATCGTATTGCCCGAACAGATAAAGCTAGCA
TGCCAACGGTATACAGCGAGTCGCTCTTTGTGGAGGTGACGATTACCTAACAATCGGTCGATTCGTTTGA
TGTTATGTTTTGTTCTCGCTTTGGTTGGCAGGTTACGGCCAAGTTCGGTAAGAGTGAGAGTTTTACAGTC
AAGTAAGGCGTGGCAAGCCAACGTTAAGCTGTTGAGTCGTTTTAAGTGTAATTCGGGGCAGAATTGGTAA
AGAGAGTCGTGTAAAATATCGAGTTCGCACATTTTGTTGTCTGATTATTGATTTTTGGCGAAACCATTTG
ATCATATGACAAGATGTGTATCTACCTTAACTTAATGATTTTGATAAAAATCATTAGGGGATTCATCAGC
GCGTTGCTGGCGTTTTTCCATAGGCTCCGCCCCCCTGACGAGCATCACAAAAATCGACGCTCAAGTCAGA
GGTGGCGAAACCCGACAGGACTATAAAGATACCAGGCGTTTCCCCCTGGAAGCTCCCTCGTGCGCTCTCC
TGTTCCGACCCTGCCGCTTACCGGATACCTGTCCGCCTTTCTCCCTTCGGGAAGCGTGGCGCTTTCTCAT
AGCTCACGCTGTAGGTATCTCAGTTCGGTGTAGGTCGTTCGCTCCAAGCTGGGCTGTGTGCACGAACCCC
CCGTTCAGCCCGACCGCTGCGCCTTATCCGGTAACTATCGTCTTGAGTCCAACCCGGTAAGACACGACTT
ATCGCCACTGGCAGCAGCCACTGGTAACAGGATTAGCAGAGCGAGGTATGTAGGCGGTGCTACAGAGTTC
TTGAAGTGGTGGCCTAACTACGGCTACACTAGAAGAACAGTATTTGGTATCTGCGCTCTGCTGAAGCCAG
TTACCTTCGGAAAAAGAGTTGGTAGCTCTTGATCCGGCAAACAAACCACCGCTGGTAGCGGTGGTTTTTT
TGTTTGCAAGCAGCAGATTACGCGCAGAAAAAAAGGATCTCAAGAAGATCCTTTGATCTTTTCTACGGGG
TCTGACGCTCAGTGGAACGAAAACTCACGTTAAGGGATTTTGGTCATGAGATC
Features (pLannotate 1.2.2; 13 found; start..end, strand, type, name):
      2..940     +  promoter       AOX1 promoter: Pichia pastoris AOX1; inducible promoter, regulated by methanol
    949..2718    +  CDS            NPF6.3: PTR7_ARATH - Also known as CHL1, NRT1, NRT1.1. Experimental evidence at protein level: Swiss-Prot protein existence level 1. Dual affinity nitrate transporter. Involved in proton- dependent nitrate uptake and in the regulation of the nitrate transporter NRT2.1. Acts also as a nitrate sensor that trigger a specific signaling pathway stimulating lateral root growth and seed germination. The uptake activity is not required for sensor function. Displays an auxin transport facilitation inhibited by high nitrate concentration. Required to prevent auxin accumulation in preemerged lateral root primord
   2755..3471    +  CDS            EGFP: EGFP is a basic (constitutively fluorescent) green fluorescent protein published in 1996, derived from Aequorea victoria. It is reported to be a rapidly-maturing weak dimer with moderate acid sensitivity.
   3477..3495    +  CDS            capTEV™ (fragment): composite tag for in vivo biotinylation, TEV protease cleavage, and 6xHis tagging
   3511..3528    +  CDS            capTEV™ (fragment): composite tag for in vivo biotinylation, TEV protease cleavage, and 6xHis tagging
   3539..3604    +  CDS            AOX1 (fragment): ALOX1_KOMPC - Experimental evidence at protein level: Swiss-Prot protein existence level 1. Major isoform of alcohol oxidase, which catalyzes the oxidation of methanol to formaldehyde and hydrogen peroxide, the first step in the methanol utilization pathway of methylotrophic yeasts. From Komagataella phaffii (strain ATCC 76273 / CBS 7435 / CECT 11047 / NRRL Y-11430 / Wegner 21-1) (Yeast) (Pichia pastoris).
   3608..3854    +  terminator     AOX1 terminator: Pichia pastoris AOX1; transcription terminator for AOX1
   3875..4282    +  promoter       TEF1 promoter: S. cerevisiae TEF1; promoter for EF-1α
   4289..4336    +  promoter       EM7 promoter: synthetic bacterial promoter&nbsp
   4355..4729    +  CDS            BleoR: antibiotic-binding protein; Sh ble from Streptoalloteichus hindustanus; confers resistance to bleomycin, phleomycin, and Zeocin™
   4795..5042    +  terminator     CYC1 terminator: S. cerevisiae CYC1; transcription terminator for CYC1
   6324..6393    +  ncRNA          RNA-OUT: Accession: RF00240 - RNA-OUT
   6455..7043    -  rep_origin     ori: high-copy-number ColE1/pMB1/pBR322/pUC origin of replication
