[The description below was written by a language model from this plasmid's Addgene catalogue record and pLannotate feature annotations shown in this document.]
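Description:
CHL1 P492L-eGFP is a yeast expression plasmid built on the pPICZc backbone for methanol-inducible protein production in Pichia pastoris (Komagataella phaffii). It is propagated in E. coli through a high-copy ColE1/pUC-type origin and selected with Zeocin. The single Sh ble (BleoR) resistance gene sits behind tandem TEF1 and EM7 promoters and ahead of a CYC1 terminator, so the same marker is expressed in yeast from TEF1 and in bacteria from EM7. No yeast replication origin is annotated, which is consistent with pPICZ-type vectors being maintained in Pichia by integration into the genome. An RNA-OUT element is also annotated in the otherwise unannotated region upstream of the origin; the record does not explain its role.

The payload is the Arabidopsis thaliana CHL1 coding sequence carrying a P492L substitution, placed under the AOX1 promoter and followed by the AOX1 terminator. The feature table matches this open reading frame to NPF6.3 (also called CHL1, NRT1 or NRT1.1), the dual-affinity, proton-coupled nitrate transporter that also acts as a nitrate sensor. The Entrez entry in the catalogue fields instead points to a different locus named CHS1-like 1, which appears to be a mismatch arising from the shared CHL1 alias. Downstream of the transporter lie EGFP and short fragments annotated as parts of a composite TEV-cleavage/6xHis tag, suggesting a C-terminal fluorescent and affinity-tagged fusion, although the exact tag composition is not stated. The listed purpose is protein expression. The GFP fusion would allow expression of the mutant membrane protein to be followed by fluorescence, and the apparent His tag would support its purification.
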