Addgene plasmid #117882: CHL1 P492L-eGFP
Purpose: protein expression
Depositing lab: Geoffrey Chang. Depositing organization: University of California, San Diego (UCSD).
Backbone
  Vector backbone: pPICZc
  Backbone size w/o insert (bp): 3329
  Vector type: Yeast Expression
Growth in bacteria
  Bacterial resistance: Bleocin (Zeocin), 50 μg/mL
  Growth temperature: 37°C
  Growth strain: DH5alpha
  Copy number: High Copy
Gene/Insert
  Gene/Insert name: CHL1
  Species: A. thaliana (mustard weed)
  Mutation: P492L
  Entrez Gene: AT5G40090 (a.k.a. AT5G40090, CHL1, CHS1-like 1, MUD12.70, MUD12_70)
  Promoter: AOX
  Cloning method: Unknown
  Sequencing primers: 5′ GACTGGTTCCAATTGACAAGC; 3′ GCAAATGGCATTCTGACATCC
Terms and licenses: Academic/Nonprofit Terms; Industry Terms: Not Available to Industry
How to cite: CHL1 P492L-eGFP was a gift from Geoffrey Chang (Addgene plasmid # 117882 ; http://n2t.net/addgene:117882 ; RRID:Addgene_117882)
