>Addgene plasmid #117882 | CHL1 P492L-eGFP | depositor partial sequence | sequence record 222693 | insert sequence
ATGTCTCTTCCTGAAACTAAATCTGATGATATCCTTCTTGATGCTTGGGACTTCCAAGGCCGTCCCGCCG
ATCGCTCAAAAACCGGCGGCTGGGCCAGCGCCGCCATGATTCTTTGTATTGAGGCCGTGGAGAGGCTGAC
GACGTTAGGTATCGGAGTTAATCTGGTGACGTATTTGACGGGAACTATGCATTTAGGCAATGCAACTGCG
GCTAACACCGTTACCAATTTCCTCGGAACTTCTTTCATGCTCTGTCTCCTCGGTGGCTTCATCGCCGATA
CCTTTCTCGGCAGGTACCTAACGATTGCTATATTCGCCGCAATCCAAGCCACGGGTGTTTCAATCTTAAC
TCTATCAACAATCATACCGGGACTTCGACCACCAAGATGCAATCCAACAACGTCGTCTCACTGCGAACAA
GCAAGTGGAATACAACTGACGGTCCTATACTTAGCCTTATACCTCACCGCTCTAGGAACGGGAGGCGTGA
AGGCTAGTGTCTCGGGTTTCGGGTCGGACCAATTCGATGAGACCGAACCAAAAGAACGATCGAAAATGAC
ATATTTCTTCAACCGTTTCTTCTTTTGTATCAACGTTGGCTCTCTTTTAGCTGTGACGGTCCTTGTCTAC
GTACAAGACGATGTTGGACGCAAATGGGGCTATGGAATTTGCGCGTTTGCGATCGTGCTTGCACTCAGCG
TTTTCTTGGCCGGAACAAACCGCTACCGTTTCAAGAAGTTGATCGGTAGCCCGATGACGCAGGTTGCTGC
GGTTATCGTGGCGGCGTGGAGGAATAGGAAGCTCGAGCTGCCGGCAGATCCGTCCTATCTCTACGATGTG
GATGATATTATTGCGGCGGAAGGTTCGATGAAGGGTAAACAAAAGCTGCCACACACTGAACAATTCCGTT
CATTAGATAAGGCAGCAATAAGGGATCAGGAAGCGGGAGTTACCTCGAATGTATTCAACAAGTGGACACT
CTCAACACTAACAGATGTTGAGGAAGTGAAACAAATCGTGCGAATGTTACCAATTTGGGCAACATGCATC
CTCTTCTGGACCGTCCACGCTCAATTAACGACATTATCAGTCGCACAATCCGAGACATTGGACCGTTCCA
TCGGGAGCTTCGAGATCCCTCCAGCATCGATGGCAGTCTTCTACGTCGGTGGCCTCCTCCTAACCACCGC
CGTCTATGACCGCGTCGCCATTCGTCTATGCAAAAAGCTATTCAACTACCCCCATGGTCTAAGACCGCTT
CAACGGATCGGTTTGGGGCTTTTCTTCGGATCAATGGCTATGGCTGTGGCTGCTTTGGTCGAGCTCAAAC
GTCTTAGAACTGCACACGCTCATGGTCCAACAGTCAAAACGCTTCCTCTAGGGTTTTATCTACTCATCCC
ACAATATCTTATTGTCGGTATCGGCGAAGCGTTAATCTACACAGGACAGTTAGATTTCTTCTTGAGAGAG
TGCCCTAAAGGTATGAAAGGGATGAGCACGGGTCTATTGTTGAGCACATTGGCATTAGGCTTTTTCTTCA
GCTCGGTTCTCGTGACAATCGTCGAGAAATTCACCGGGAAAGCTCATCCATGGATTGCCGATGATCTCAA
CAAGGGCCGTCTTTACAATTTCTACTGGCTTGTGGCCGTACTTGTTGCCTTGAACTTCCTCATTTTCCTA
GTTTTCTCCAAGTGGTACGTTTACAAGGAAAAAAGACTAGCTGAGGTGGGGATTGAGTTGGATGATGAGC
CGAGTATTCCAATGGGTCATAGCGGCCGCGAGAACCTGTACTTCCAATCTGGTTCGATGGTGAGCAAGGG
CGAGGAGCTGTTCACCGGGGTGGTGCCCATCCTGGTCGAGCTGGACGGCGACGTAAACGGCCACAAGTTC
AGCGTGTCCGGCGAGGGCGAGGGCGATGCCACCTACGGCAAGCTGACCCTGAAGTTCATCTGCACCACCG
GCAAGCTGCCCGTGCCCTGGCCCACCCTCGTGACCACCCTGACCTACGGCGTGCAGTGCTTCAGCCGCTA
CCCCGACCACATGAAGCAGCACGACTTCTTCAAGTCCGCCATGCCCGAAGGCTACGTCCAGGAGCGCACC
ATCTTCTTCAAGGACGACGGCAACTACAAGACCCGCGCCGAGGTGAAGTTCGAGGGCGACACCCTGGTGA
ACCGCATCGAGCTGAAGGGCATCGACTTCAAGGAGGACGGCAACATCCTGGGGCACAAGCTGGAGTACAA
CTACAACAGCCACAACGTCTATATCATGGCCGACAAGCAGAAGAACGGCATCAAGGTGAACTTCAAGATC
CGCCACAACATCGAGGACGGCAGCGTGCAGCTCGCCGACCACTACCAGCAGAACACCCCCATCGGCGACG
GCCCCGTGCTGCTGCCCGACAACCACTACCTGAGCACCCAGTCCGCCCTGAGCAAAGACCCCAACGAGAA
GCGCGATCACATGGTCCTGCTGGAGTTCGTGACCGCCGCCGGGATCACTCTCGGCATGGACGAGCTGTAC
AAGTCGTCGCATCATCATCATCATCATCATCATTAA
